>Addgene plasmid #188326 | pJJS003 | addgene full sequence | sequence record 370752 | Addgene NGS Result
CACCTAAATTGTAAGCGTTAATATTTTGTTAAAATTCGCGTTAAATTTTTGTTAAATCAGCTCATTTTTT
AACCAATAGGCCGAAATCGGCAAAATCCCTTATAAATCAAAAGAATAGACCGAGATAGGGT
[37 nt withheld, positions 132-168]
AAAGAACGTGGACTCCAACGTCAAAGG
[49 nt withheld, positions 196-244]
T
[91 nt withheld, positions 246-336]
G
[124 nt withheld, positions 338-461]
CCCATTCGCCATTCAGGCTGCGCAACTGTTGGGAAGGGCGATCGGTGCGGGCCTCTTCGCTATTACGCCA
GCTGGCGAAAGGGGGATGTGCTGCAAGGCGATTAAGTTGGGTAACGCCAGGGTTTTCCCAGTCACGACGT
TGTAAAACGACGGCCAGTGAATTGTAATACGACTCACTATAGGGCGAATTGGATGGGATTCTCCGAGACC
GTCGACCTCATGCTCAACCTCCAATCCAACAAGGAGGGATCCGTCGACCTCAAGAACGTCTCCGCCGTCC
CAAAGGAGAAGACCACCCTCAAGGTAAGTTTAAACATATATATACTAACTAACCCTGATTATTTAAATTT
TCAGGACCCATCCAAGCCACCAGCCAAGGCCCAAGTCGTCGGATGGCCACCAGTCCGTAACTACCGTAAG
AACATGATGACCCAACAAAAGACCTCCTCCATGTCCAAGGGAGAGGAGGACAACATGGCCATCATCAAGG
AGTTCATGCGTTTCAAGGTCCACATGGAGGGATCAGTCAACGGACACGAGTTCGAGATCGAGGGAGAGGG
AGAGGGACGTCCATACGAGGGAACCCAAACCGCCAAGCTCAAGGTAAGTTTAAACATATATATACTAACT
AACCCTGATTATTTAAATTTTCAGGTCACCAAGGGAGGACCACTCCCATTCGCCTGGGACATCCTCTCCC
CACAATTCATGTACGGATCAAAGGCCTACGTCAAGCACCCAGCCGACATCCCAGACTACCTCAAGCTCTC
CTTCCCAGAGGGATTCAAGTGGGAGCGTGTCATGAACTTCGAGGACGGAGGAGTCGTCACCGTCACCCAA
GACTCCTCCCTCCAAGACGGAGAGTTCATCTACAAGGTAAGTTTAAACAGTTCGGTACTAACTAACCATA
CATATTTAAATTTTCAGGTCAAGCTCCGTGGAACCAACTTCCCATCCGACGGACCAGTCATGCAAAAGAA
GACCATGGGATGGGAGGCCTCCTCCGAGCGTATGTACCCAGAGGACGGAGCCCTCAAGGGAGAGATCAAG
CAACGTCTCAAGCTCAAGGACGGAGGACACTACGACGCCGAGGTCAAGACCACCTACAAGGCCAAGAAGC
CAGTCCAACTCCCAGGTAAGTTTAAACATGATTTTACTAACTAACTAATCTGATTTAAATTTTCAGGAGC
CTACAACGTCAACATCAAGCTCGACATCACCTCCCACAACGAGGACTACACCATCGTCGAGCAATACGAG
CGTGCCGAGGGACGTCACTCCACCGGAGGAATGGACGAGCTCTACAAGGGCAGCGGTGGCAGTGGAGGTA
CCGGCGGAAGCGGTGCGGTGGAGCTCCAGCTTTTGTTCCCTTTAGTGAGGGTTAATTTCGAGCTTGGCGT
AATCATGGTCATAGCTGTTTCCTGTGTGAAATTGTTATCCGCTCACAATTCCACACAACATACGAGCCGG
AAGCATAAAGTGTAAAGCCTGGGGTGCCTAATGAGTGAGCTAACTCACATTAATTGCGTTGCGCTCACTG
CCCGCTTTCCAGTCGGGAAACCTGTCGTGCCAGCTGCATTAATGAATCGGCCAACGCGCGGGGAGAGGCG
GTTTGCGTATTGGGCGCTCTTCCGCTTCCTCGCTCACTGACTCGCTGCGCTCGGTCGTTCGGCTGCGGCG
AGCGGTATCAGCTCACTCAAAGGCGGTAATACGGTTATCCACAGAATCAGGGGATAACGCAGGAAAGAAC
ATGTGAGCAAAAGGCCAGCAAAAGGCCAGGAACCGTAAAAAGGCCGCGTTGCTGGCGTTTTTCCATAGGC
TCCGCCCCCCTGACGAGCATCACAAAAATCGACGCTCAAGTCAGAGGTGGCGAAACCCGACAGGACTATA
AAGATACCAGGCGTTTCCCCCTGGAAGCTCCCTCGTGCGCTCTCCTGTTCCGACCCTGCCGCTTACCGGA
TACCTGTCCGCCTTTCTCCCTTCGGGAAGCGTGGCGCTTTCTCATAGCTCACGCTGTAGGTATCTCAGTT
CGGTGTAGGTCGTTCGCTCCAAGCTGGGCTGTGTGCACGAACCCCCCGTTCAGCCCGACCGCTGCGCCTT
ATCCGGTAACTATCGTCTTGAGTCCAACCCGGTAAGACACGACTTATCGCCACTGGCAGCAGCCACTGGT
AACAGGATTAGCAGAGCGAGGTATGTAGGCGGTGCTACAGAGTTCTTGAAGTGGTGGCCTAACTACGGCT
ACACTAGAAGAACAGTATTTGGTATCTGCGCTCTGCTGAAGCCAGTTACCTTCGGAAAAAGAGTTGGTAG
CTCTTGATCCGGCAAACAAACCACCGCTGGTAGCGGTGGTTTTTTTGTTTGCAAGCAGCAGATTACGCGC
AGAAAAAAAGGATCTCAAGAAGATCCTTTGATCTTTTCTACGGGGTCTGACGCTCAGTGGAACGAAAACT
CACGTTAAGGGATTTTGGTCATGAGATTATCAAAAAGGATCTTCACCTAGATCCTTTTAAATTAAAAATG
AAGTTTTAAATCAATCTAAAGTATATATGAGTAAACTTGGTCTGACAGTTACCAATGCTTAATCAGTGAG
GCACCTATCTCAGCGATCTGTCTATTTCGTTCATCCATAGTTGCCTGACTCCCCGTCGTGTAGATAACTA
CGATACGGGAGGGCTTACCATCTGGCCCCAGTGCTGCAATGATACCGCGAGACCCACGCTCACCGGCTCC
AGATTTATCAGCAATAAACCAGCCAGCCGGAAGGGCCGAGCGCAGAAGTGGTCCTGCAACTTTATCCGCC
TCCATCCAGTCTATTAATTGTTGCCGGGAAGCTAGAGTAAGTAGTTCGCCAGTTAATAGTTTGCGCAACG
TTGTTGCCATTGCTACAGGCATCGTGGTGTCACGCTCGTCGTTTGGTATGGCTTCATTCAGCTCCGGTTC
CCAACGATCAAGGCGAGTTACATGATCCCCCATGTTGTGCAAAAAAGCGGTTAGCTCCTTCGGTCCTCCG
ATCGTTGTCAGAAGTAAGTTGGCCGCAGTGTTATCACTCATGGTTATGGCAGCACTGCATAATTCTCTTA
CTGTCATGCCATCCGTAAGATGCTTTTCTGTGACTGGTGAGTACTCAACCAAGTCATTCTGAGAATAGTG
TATGCGGCGACCGAGTTGCTCTTGCCCGGCGTCAATACGGGATAATACCGCGCCACATAGCAGAACTTTA
AAAGTGCTCATCATTGGAAAACGTTCTTCGGGGCGAAAACTCTCAAGGATCTTACCGCTGTTGAGATCCA
GTTCGATGTAACCCACTCGTGCACCCAACTGATCTTCAGCATCTTTTACTTTCACCAGCGTTTCTGGGTG
AGCAAAAACAGGAAGGCAAAATGCCGCAAAAAAGGGAATAAGGGCGACACGGAAATGTTGAATACTCATA
CTCTTCCTTTTTCAATATTATTGAAGCATTTATCAGGGTTATTGTCTCATGAGCGGATACATATTTGAAT
GTATTTAGAAAAATAAACAAATAGGGGTTCCGCGCACATTTCCCCGAAAAGTGC
Features (pLannotate 1.2.2; 13 found; start..end, strand, type, name):
     33..461     -  rep_origin     f1 ori (sequence partly withheld): f1 bacteriophage origin of replication; arrow indicates direction of (+) strand synthesis
    466..623     -  CDS            lacZα (fragment): LacZα fragment of β-galactosidase; lacZ fragment
    626..644     +  promoter       T7 promoter: promoter for bacteriophage T7 RNA polymerase
    657..911     +  CDS            IAA7 (fragment): IAA7_ARATH - Also known as AXR2. Experimental evidence at protein level: Swiss-Prot protein existence level 1. Aux/IAA proteins are short-lived transcriptional factors that function as repressors of early auxin response genes at low auxin concentrations. Repression is thought to result from the interaction with auxin response factors (ARFs), proteins that bind to the auxin- responsive promoter element (AuxRE). Formation of heterodimers with ARF proteins may alter their ability to modulate early auxin response genes expression. From Arabidopsis thaliana (Mouse-ear cress).
    915..1769    +  CDS            mCherry: mCherry is a basic (constitutively fluorescent) red fluorescent protein published in 2004, derived from Discosoma sp.. It is reported to be a very rapidly-maturing monomer with low acid sensitivity.
   1830..1848    -  promoter       T3 promoter: promoter for bacteriophage T3 RNA polymerase
   1893..1909    -  protein_bind   lac operator: The lac repressor binds to the lac operator to inhibit transcription in E. coli. This inhibition can be relieved by adding lactose or isopropyl-β-D-thiogalactopyranoside (IPTG). lac repressor encoded by lacI
   1917..1947    -  promoter       lac promoter: promoter for the E. coli lac operon
   1962..1983    -  protein_bind   CAP binding site: CAP binding activates transcription in the presence of cAMP. E. coli catabolite activator protein
   1996..2088    -  CDS            lacI (fragment): lac repressor; lacI; The lac repressor binds to the lac operator to inhibit transcription in E. coli. This inhibition can be relieved by adding lactose or isopropyl-β-D-thiogalactopyranoside (IPTG).
   2271..2859    -  rep_origin     ori: high-copy-number ColE1/pMB1/pBR322/pUC origin of replication
   3030..3890    -  CDS            AmpR: β-lactamase; bla; confers resistance to ampicillin, carbenicillin, and related antibiotics
   3891..3995    -  promoter       AmpR promoter: bla
