[The description below was written by a language model from this plasmid's Addgene catalogue record and pLannotate feature annotations shown in this document.]
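Description:
pJJS003 is a small (about 4.0 kb) high-copy bacterial plasmid built on pBluescript SK(+) that serves as a PCR template rather than as an expression vector in its own right. It is propagated in E. coli through the pUC/ColE1-type origin and selected with ampicillin via the β-lactamase gene and its native promoter. The backbone also retains the f1 phage origin, remnants of the lacZα/lac promoter–operator region, and the flanking T7 and T3 promoters and M13 primer sites characteristic of pBluescript.

The insert, assembled by Gibson cloning into the polylinker region between the T7 and T3 promoters, is a roughly 1.15 kb mIAA7::mCherry::linker cassette. The annotated features show a fragment of Arabidopsis thaliana IAA7 (AXR2), an Aux/IAA protein, which constitutes the mIAA7 auxin-inducible degron, followed directly by the red fluorescent protein mCherry; the mCherry portion was derived from an earlier plasmid, and the short linker listed in the insert name is not separately annotated in the feature table. No C. elegans promoter or 3′ UTR is annotated, consistent with the cassette being intended for in-frame insertion at an endogenous locus.

The stated use is to amplify this cassette with primers that add homology arms, generating repair templates for homology-directed repair in C. elegans. The tagged gene then encodes a protein that can be visualised by red fluorescence and depleted conditionally through the auxin-inducible degradation system, in which auxin promotes recognition of the degron by a TIR1 ubiquitin ligase component supplied separately.
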