Addgene plasmid #188326: pJJS003
Purpose: PCR template for repair templates to tag a gene with a mCherry and mIAA7 AID degron using homology-directed repair for C. elegans.
Depositing lab: Mike Boxem. Depositing organization: Utrecht University. Publication: The mIAA7 degron improves auxin-mediated degradation in C. elegans. Sepers JJ, Verstappen NHM, Vo AA, Ragle JM, Ruijtenberg S, Ward JD, Boxem M. G3 (Bethesda). 2022 Aug 27. pii: 6677660. doi: 10.1093/g3journal/jkac222. PubMed 36029236.
Backbone
  Vector backbone: pBluescript SK (+)
  Backbone size w/o insert (bp): 2863
  Vector type: Bacterial Expression
Growth in bacteria
  Bacterial resistance: Ampicillin, 100 μg/mL
  Growth temperature: 37°C
  Growth strain: DH5alpha
  Copy number: High Copy
Gene/Insert
  Gene/Insert name: mIAA7::mCherry::Linker
  Species: C. elegans (nematode)
  Insert size (bp): 1152
  Cloning method: Gibson Cloning
  Sequencing primers: 5′ M13 forward; 3′ M13 reverse
Resource information
  A portion of this plasmid was derived from a plasmid made by: mCherry origin: pJJR83 (Addgene #75028)
Terms and licenses: Academic/Nonprofit Terms; Industry Terms: Not Available to Industry
How to cite: pJJS003 was a gift from Mike Boxem (Addgene plasmid # 188326 ; http://n2t.net/addgene:188326 ; RRID:Addgene_188326)
