>Addgene plasmid #188326 | pJJS003 | depositor partial sequence | sequence record 365655 | mIAA7 degron
GGATTCTCCGAGACCGTCGACCTCATGCTCAACCTCCAATCCAACAAGGAGGGATCCGTCGACCTCAAGA
ACGTCTCCGCCGTCCCAAAGGAGAAGACCACCCTCAAGGTAAGTTTAAACATATATATACTAACTAACCC
TGATTATTTAAATTTTCAGGACCCATCCAAGCCACCAGCCAAGGCCCAAGTCGTCGGATGGCCACCAGTC
CGTAACTACCGTAAGAACATGATGACCCAACAAAAGACCTCCTCC
