>Addgene plasmid #188326 | pJJS003 | depositor partial sequence | sequence record 365656 | mCherry
ATGTCCAAGGGAGAGGAGGACAACATGGCCATCATCAAGGAGTTCATGCGTTTCAAGGTCCACATGGAGG
GATCAGTCAACGGACACGAGTTCGAGATCGAGGGAGAGGGAGAGGGACGTCCATACGAGGGAACCCAAAC
CGCCAAGCTCAAGGTAAGTTTAAACATATATATACTAACTAACCCTGATTATTTAAATTTTCAGGTCACC
AAGGGAGGACCACTCCCATTCGCCTGGGACATCCTCTCCCCACAATTCATGTACGGATCAAAGGCCTACG
TCAAGCACCCAGCCGACATCCCAGACTACCTCAAGCTCTCCTTCCCAGAGGGATTCAAGTGGGAGCGTGT
CATGAACTTCGAGGACGGAGGAGTCGTCACCGTCACCCAAGACTCCTCCCTCCAAGACGGAGAGTTCATC
TACAAGGTAAGTTTAAACAGTTCGGTACTAACTAACCATACATATTTAAATTTTCAGGTCAAGCTCCGTG
GAACCAACTTCCCATCCGACGGACCAGTCATGCAAAAGAAGACCATGGGATGGGAGGCCTCCTCCGAGCG
TATGTACCCAGAGGACGGAGCCCTCAAGGGAGAGATCAAGCAACGTCTCAAGCTCAAGGACGGAGGACAC
TACGACGCCGAGGTCAAGACCACCTACAAGGCCAAGAAGCCAGTCCAACTCCCAGGTAAGTTTAAACATG
ATTTTACTAACTAACTAATCTGATTTAAATTTTCAGGAGCCTACAACGTCAACATCAAGCTCGACATCAC
CTCCCACAACGAGGACTACACCATCGTCGAGCAATACGAGCGTGCCGAGGGACGTCACTCCACCGGAGGA
ATGGACGAGCTCTACAAG
